>Addgene plasmid #218563 | pro::GFP | addgene full sequence | sequence record 438710 | Addgene NGS Result
GGTACCTGGTGCGATCGCTGTTGGCGCGCCGTGTTTAATTAAGGTTGCGGCCGCTTACTTCGTCCGAGCC
TAGTTCGAGCCTTGACAGGATATATTGGCGGGTAAACTAAGTCGCTGTATGTGTTTGTTTGAGATCTCAT
GTGAGCAAAAGGCCAGCAAAAGGCCAGGAACCGTAAAAAGGCCGCGTTGCTGGCGTTTTTCCATAGGCTC
CGCCCCCCTGACGAGCATCACAAAAATCGACGCTCAAGTCAGAGGTGGCGAAACCCGACAGGACTATAAA
GATACCAGGCGTTTCCCCCTGGAAGCTCCCTCGTGCGCTCTCCTGTTCCGACCCTGCCGCTTACCGGATA
CCTGTCCGCCTTTCTCCCTTCGGGAAGCGTGGCGCTTTCTCATAGCTCACGCTGTAGGTATCTCAGTTCG
GTGTAGGTCGTTCGCTCCAAGCTGGGCTGTGTGCACGAACCCCCCGTTCAGCCCGACCGCTGCGCCTTAT
CCGGTAACTATCGTCTTGAGTCCAACCCGGTAAGACACGACTTATCGCCACTGGCAGCAGCCACTGGTAA
CAGGATTAGCAGAGCGAGGTATGTAGGCGGTGCTACAGAGTTCTTGAAGTGGTGGCCTAACTACGGCTAC
ACTAGAAGAACAGTATTTGGTATCTGCGCTCTGCTGAAGCCAGTTACCTTCGGAAGAAGAGTTGGTAGCT
CTTGATCCGGCAAACAAACCACCGCTGGTAGCGGTGGTTTTTTTGTTTGCAAGCAGCAGATTACGCGCAG
AAAAAAAGGATCTCAAGAAGATCCTTTGATCTTTTCTACGGGGTCTGACGCTCAGTGGAACGAAAACTCA
CGTTAAGGGATTTTGGTCATGAGATTATCAAAAAGGATCTTCACCTAGATCCTTTTAAATTAAAAATGAA
GTTTTAAATCAATCTAAAGTATATATGTGTAACATTGGTCTAGTGATTATTTGCCGACTACCTTGGTGAT
CTCGCCTTTCACGTAGTGAACAAATTCTTCCAACTGATCTGCGCGCGAGGCCAAGCGATCTTCTTGTCCA
AGATAAGCCTGCCTAGCTTCAAGTATGACGGGCTGATACTGGGCCGGCAGGCGCTCCATTGCCCAGTCGG
CAGCGACATCCTTCGGCGCGATTTTGCCGGTTACTGCGCTGTACCAAATGCGGGACAACGTAAGCACTAC
ATTTCGCTCATCGCCAGCCCAGTCGGGCGGCGAGTTCCATAGCGTTAAGGTTTCATTTAGCGCCTCAAAT
AGATCCTGTTCAGGAACCGGATCAAAGAGTTCCTCCGCCGCTGGACCTACCAAGGCAACGCTATGTTCTC
TTGCTTTTGTCAGCAAGATAGCCAGATCAATGTCGATCGTGGCTGGCTCGAAGATACCTGCAAGAATGTC
ATTGCGCTGCCATTCTCCAAATTGCAGTTCGCGCTTAGCTGGATAACGCCACGGAATGATGTCGTCGTGC
ACAACAATGGTGACTTCTACAGCGCGGAGAATCTCGCTCTCTCCAGGGGAAGCCGAAGTTTCCAAAAGGT
CGTTGATCAAAGCTCGCCGCGTTGTTTCATCAAGCCTTACGGTCACCGTAACCAGCAAATCAATATCACT
GTGTGGCTTCAGGCCGCCATCCACTGCGGAGCCGTACAAATGTACGGCCAGCAACGTCGGTTCGAGATGG
CGCTCGATGACGCCAACTACCTCTGATAGTTGAGTCGATACTTCGGCGATCACCGCTTCCCTCATAACAC
CCCTTGTATTACTGTTTATGTAAGCAGACAGTTTTATTGTTCATGATGATATATTTTTATCTTGTGCAAT
GTAACATCAGAGATTTTGAGACACAACGTGGCTTTGTTGAATAAATCGAACTTTTGCTGAGTTGAAGGAT
CAGATCACGCATCTTCCCGACAACGCAGACCGTTCCGTGGCAAAGCAAAAGTTCAAAATCACCAACTGGT
CCACCTACAACAAAGCTCTCATCAACCGTGGCTCCCTCACTTTCTGGCTGGATGATGGGGCGATTCAGGC
GATCCCCATCCAACAGCCCGCCGTCGAGCGGGCTTTTTTATCCCCGGAAGCCTGTGGATAGAGGGTAGTT
ATCCACGTGAAACCGCTAATGCCCCGCAAAGCCTTGATTCACGGGGCTTTCCGGCCCGCTCCAAAAACTA
TCCACGTGAAATCGCTAATCAGGGTACGTGAAATCGCTAATCGGAGTACGTGAAATCGCTAATAAGGTCA
CGTGAAATCGCTAATCAAAAAGGCACGTGAGAACGCTAATAGCCCTTTCAGATCAACAGCTTGCAAACAC
CCCTCGCTCCGGCAAGTAGTTACAGCAAGTAGTATGTTCAATTAGCTTTTCAATTATGAATATATATATC
AATTATTGGTCGCCCTTGGCTTGTGGACAATGCGCTACGCGCACCGGCTCCGCCCGTGGACAACCGCAAG
CGGTTGCCCACCGTCGAGCGCCTTTGCCCACAACCCGGCGGCCGGCCGCAACAGATCGTTTTATAAATTT
TTTTTTTTGAAAAAGAAAAAGCCCGAAAGGCGGCAACCTCTCGGGCTTCTGGATTTCCGATCCCCGGAAT
TAGATCTTGGCAGGATATATTGTGGTGTAACGTTGGATCTGGCTGAGAACGCCAGCTGTGCATGCTTGGT
CTAGAATACATTTAGGTGACACTATAGAATATCACTAGTAAGCTAGCTTGCATGCCGGTCCTGCTGAGCC
TCGACATGTTGTCGCAAAATTCGCCCTGGACCCGCCCAACGATTTGTCGTCACTGTCAAGGTTTGACCTG
CACTTCATTTGGGGCCCACATACACCAAAAAAATGCTGCATAATTCTCGGGGCAGCAAGTCGGTTACCCG
GCCGCCGTGCTGGACCGGGTTGAATGGTGCCCGTAACTTTCGGTAGAGCGGACGGCCAATACTCAACTTC
AAGGAATCTCACCCATGCGCGCCGGCGGGGAACCGGAGTTCCCTTCAGTGAGCGTTATTAGTTCGCCGCT
CGGTGTGTCGTAGATACTAGCCCCTGGGGCACTTTTGAAATTTGAATAAGATTTATGTAATCAGTCTTTT
AGGTTTGACCGGTTCTGCCGCTTTTTTTAAAATTGGATTTGTAATAATAAAACGCAATTGTTTGTTATTG
TGGCGCTCTATCATAGATGTCGCTATAAACCTATTCAGCACAATATATTGTTTTCATTTTAATATTGTAC
ATATAAGTAGTAGGGTACAATCAGTAAATTGAACGGAGAATATTATTCATAAAAATACGATAGTAACGGG
TGATATATTCATTAGAATGAACCGAAACCGGCGGTAAGGATCTGAGCTACACATGCTCAGGTTTTTTACA
ACGTGCACAACAGAATTGAAAGCAAATATCATGCGATCATAGGCGTCTCGCATATCTCATTAAAGCAGGA
CTCTAGAGGATCATCAACCACTTTGTACAAGAAAGCTGGGTCGGCGCGCCCACCCTTTTACTTGTACAAC
TCGTCCATACCGTAGAGGAAGAGGTGGTGGCGGCCCTCGGAACGCTCGTACTGTTCGACAATGGTGTAAT
CCTCGTTGTGGGAGGTAATGTCCAACTTGGTATCAACGTAGTAATAACCAGGCAATTGAACGGGTTTCTT
GGCCATGTAGATGGTCTTAAACTCCACGAGGTAATGTCCACCGTCCTTCAACTTCAATGCCTGGTGAATC
TCGCCCTTCAACACTCCATCGCGGGGATACAAGCGCTCTGTTGAAGCCTCCCAGCCCATAGTCTTCTTCT
GCATAACTGGGCCGTCTGGTGGGAAATTGGTTCCACGCATTTTGACCTTGTAGATAAGCGTACCATCTTG
AAGGGAGGAGTCTTGGGTGACTGTAACCAAACCACCGTCCTCGAAGTTCATAACGCGCTCCCACTTAAAT
CCTTCTGGGAAAGACAACTTCTTATAATCTGGAATATCGGCTGGGTGTTTCACGTAAGCCTTGGAACCGT
ACATAAACTGTGGTGAGAGAATATCCCAAGCGAAAGGAAGTGGTCCACCCTTGGTGACTTTCAACTTAGC
TGTCTGAGTGCCCTCATATGGGCGGCCCTCACCCTCTCCTTCGATCTCGAACTCGTGGCCATTCATTGAG
CCCTCCATACGGACTTTGAAGCACATAAACTCCTTGATCACAGCCATGTTATTATCCTCGGATGAAGCGG
TGCCAGAGCTGCCACTACCGGTGCTTCCAGTACCATGACCCAAGAAAAGGTGATGGCGACCCTCAGACCT
CTCATATTGTTCAACGATGGTGTAGTCCTCGTTGTGGGAGGTGATATCGAGTTTAGTGTCCACGTAGTAA
TAGCCGGGGAGTTGCACGGGCTTCTTAGCCATGTAGATGGTCTTGAACTCCACCAAGTAGTGGCCTCCAT
CCTTAAGTTTGAGAGCTTGGTGGATTTCACCCTTAAGAACGCCGTCTCTTGGGTAAAGCCTCTCAGTGGA
GGCTTCCCAACCCATAGTTTTCTTTTGCATGACTGGACCATCGGGAGGAAAGTTTGTGCCTCTCATCTTC
ACCTTGTAGATCAAAGTGCCGTCCTGCAAACTAGAATCTTGGGTCACAGTCACAAGACCTCCATCCTCGA
AGTTCATGACCCTTTCCCACTTGAAACCCTCTGGGAAGGACAACTTTTTGTAATCGGGGATGTCAGCAGG
ATGCTTAACGTATGCCTTAGAGCCATACATGAATTGGGGGGACAAGATGTCCCAAGCGAAGGGCAAAGGA
CCACCCTTAGTCACTTTGAGCTTTGCGGTTTGGGTGCCCTCGTAGGGTCTACCTTCACCCTCGCCCTCGA
TCTCGAACTCGTGACCGTTCATGGAACCTTCCATCCTAACCTTGAATCTCATGAACTCTTTGATAACCTC
CTCACCCTTGGAAACCATGGATCGGGCTGCCGCAGCGGCAGCAGCCGCAGCAGGTTTGGTGAGGACATAA
ATGGCGTATATGATCCCAGGAATATACCCAAGTAGCGTCAAAACCAAACATATCCAAAACTCAACCTGCA
ACAAAATTCATAATTTCAACTTTTAATTTCTAGTGTGGATAAATGTAAAAAAAGAACCATATTTGACTAA
AGTATAAGATTAATTAACCAAAATAAAACTCAGTCTAAATATGAGAGGAAAGATAAATACCCCGCAACCA
AATCTGAGAAAGACACCGAGTGGAGGCAAGAGGATGGCGATAATAATATCAACGAAAGTAGCTGTACTCA
TTTTGGTGAAGGGGGCGGCCGCTGTAATTGTAAATAGTAATTGTAATGTTGTTTGTTGTTTGTTGTTGTT
GGTAATTGTTGTAAAAATACGCGGCCGCGGAGCCTGCTTTTTTGTACAAACTTGTTGATGATCCCTGTTA
ATCAGAAAAACTCAGATTAATCGACAAATTCGATCGCACAAACTAGAAACTAACACCAGATCTAGATAGA
AATCACAAATCGAAGAGTAATTATTCGACAAAACTCAAATTATTTGAACAAATCGGATGATATCTATGAA
ACCCTAATCGAGAATTAAGATGATATCTAACGATCAAACCCAGAAAATCGTCTTCGATCTAAGATTAACA
GAATCTAAACCAAAGAACATATACGAAATTGGGATCGAACGAAAACAAAATCGAAGATTTTGAGAGAATA
AGGAACACAGAAATTTACCTTGATCACGGTAGAGAGAATTGAGAGAAAGTTTTTAAGATTTTGAGAAATT
GAAATCTGAATTGTGAAGAAGAAGAGCTCTTTGGGTATTGTTTTATAGAAGAAGAAGAAGAAAAGACGAG
GACGACTAGGTCACGAGAAAGCTAAGGCGGTGAAGCAATAGCTAATAATAAAATGACACGTGTATTGAGC
GTTGTTTACACGCAAAGTTGTTTTTGGCTAATTGCCTTATTTTTAGGTTGAGGAAAAGTATTTGTGCTTT
GAGTTGATAAACACGACTCGTGTGTGCCGGCTGCAACCACTTTGACGCCGTTTATTACTGACTCGTCGAC
AACCACAATTTCTAACGGTCGTCATAAGATCCAGCCGTTGAGATTTAACGATCGTTACGATTTATATTTT
TTTAGCATTATCGTTTTATTTTTTAAATATACGGTGGAGCTGAAAATTGGCAATAATTGAACCGTGGGTC
CCACTGCATTGAAGCGTATTTCGTATTTTCTAGAATTCTTCGTGCTTTATTTCTTTTCCTTTTTGTTTTT
TTTTGCCATTTATCTAATGCAAGTGGGCTTATAAAATCAGTGAATTTCTTGGAAAAGTAACTTCTTTATC
GTATAACATATTGTGAAATTATCCATTTCTTTTAATTTTTTAGTGTTATTGGATATTTTTGTATGATTAT
TGATTTGCATAGGATAATGACTTTTGTATCAAGTTGGTGAACAAGTCTCGTTAAAAAAGGCAAGTGGTTT
GGTGACTCGATTTATTCTTGTTATTTAATTCATATATCAATGGATCTTATTTGGGGCCTGGTCCATATTT
AACACTCGTGTTCAGTCCAATGACCAATAATATTTTTTCATTAATAACAATGTAACAAGAATGATACACA
AAACATTCTTTGAATAAGTTCGCTATGAAGAAGGGAACTTATCCGGTCCTAGATCATCAGTTCATACAAA
CCTCCATAGAGTTCAACATCTTAAACAAGAATATCCTGATCTGAAGAATGTGGAGGCTTTAGTCCCTTGG
ATACTTGGGAGGCTGTGGAAGAACAGAAACGAGCTGGTGCTTAAAGGGAGGGAATTTGGAACCAATGAGG
TATTAGTAAGGACACAAGAAGATGCAGATGAGTGGATTAGAAGGAAAGAGGCTCAGAATGTAAGGAAAGC
ACCAACCACAACACCGTCGGGACAGACGAGAAACATGGGAAGCTCCACCACAATCTTGGGTTAAGTGCAA
CTTTGATGGGGCATGGCCAACAGAAGGATTAAAATGTGGCTTAGGGTGGGTGCTTCGCGATCATACAGGG
AAGGTGTTATGGTTAGGTGCAAGAGCTGTGGTAAAAGTAAGAAGCGTGCTGGAAGTAGAAGTGGAGGCTC
TTAGATGGGCTGTGCTGTCATTATCCCGATTCAATTATAGGAAGATCATTTTTGAGGTGGATTCTCAGCA
ACTTGTGTCTTTGGTTACATGAAAGTTATGCTTGTCAAGTCTCAATCCAATTATCCAAGACATAAAGTAT
CTACTTAGCAAGTTTGAGGATTTTATGCTTGTGCATACAAGCCGAGAAGGAAATGGAGTGGCAGATAGAA
TAGCTAAGGAATCTCTTTCTTTTGAGAATTATGATCTAAAGTTGTATTCTATTGTACCAATTTGGGTTAA
AAGCTCTGTTGAGCTAGACTCATATGCATACCTAAGAGATGTCGCAAACCAGCTCATGTCACCAAACAAC
AATTAGAGCCAATGTGAAATGGGGTGGGAGTGTGACCACGTCAGGTGGGATTTGCCGTGAGAGGCCCTTC
TTTATTGTTTGTTCCTTTTTCTTCAATTATTATTTTCAATAATAATGTAATTAAACTTATCATCAAATAC
AAATATTCGATAAATTAAAGGATCCTCTACAAGAAATATGAATATTGATAACACATAAGAATAGCAAAAT
TTTTGTAACTATTATTAAAAATAATATTCGAGATTTGTTAACCATAGTATAACATTTGTAAACCACTAAA
CATAAAAGTAACGAGAAAATCTCCTAAAGCAAAGTAACGTTTCTCTATATTTAGCGTTTTACAAAATTTA
TGTTAAAAAATTATGTTTAGCGTTTTACAAAAATTATGCTAGAAAAGTTTATGTTTAGCGGAAATCTAAA
ATCACTTAAAACGCAAAAAATTAATCAGTACGTAGATTATTTTCCACAACTCTCTCTTACATACAAATTA
ACAAATAATGCATATCAGAATGACATAGTAAAGTCGAGAAAATCATGGAATCGTAACGAAACTTCCTCGT
CTCTCTCTGATAATTCATCCAACTCAAGTGGTGTATTTTGTGGTTACATTTACATATATTGTCAACACCA
ACTGTCGAATTCATTAAATCGGCTAAAATACGTTGATGTGATTCTGGAAATATCTTTAGGACAGTATATG
AGTTATTCATCTTGTTCATTTTCCACTTTCCACTGCGGACACCATACGGACACACAACCGGTTCTGAAAT
GCGTCACGCTCTTCTTCCTTTCATTCCAACTTTAATACATGCATGAAGTCGTAGTTCGGAGTTCATACTA
AATTTCGGTCACTTTGTAATAAGAAAACTATTAACATTTTTCTTTTTCTTTTTTTAAACGTTAGCTAGGC
CTCAAAGTTTCACAAAAAAAAAAGAAAAAAAAAAGCTAGGCGTCGAAATCCATAACTTCAAAAGGCCTTC
TTACATTCATCCAATCTCCAAACTTCTGTCTTCACGCATTTATTGCTCAGGGACATCATGTCGCTACTCA
CTGCCACTTATTTGAATTGACATCCATTCATTCCATACATATATATTACCTTCACTTAAAGTTGTAAGTA
TATAGAATTTTAAGCATTCCTGCCAAATAAGTTTTGGATCGAACCTAAACTAACAAAGAGGTTACTGTTT
TGTAACTTTCTTTTTTGATGTGGGGTCATTCAAAGGGTTTACATGCATTTTACAATGGTCTGTGATGAAT
ATGGAGGTTCAGTCTTTGGTAGATAAAACTTGTTATGTGGCCTTAAACCAAATAGATTGTAGTTTGTACA
ATGACATATTTATGGTTATATTCGGTTTTCCAATATGTTTAGGAATATATATCACCGTTTTTTTTTGGGT
AGACATTTTAACGATTATAGAGGAAAATTTTGAATGATGGCTGTACTGGGAAAAGAGTGTAAGTTGTGAT
CATCATATGTAATTTTATTTTGTGTGACATTATAACACTTCTTCCAAAAGACAAAAGTTTAGGTTAATTA
ATATAAGAAACCAATAAAGAATCATGAACAAAGAGAGAACTTCTATCATTTTTGATATGAAATCGTCCGT
TAAAATATTGTTCTTTGTGATCGCATATGCTGTATGTACTTAGATTTGATCAATTAATCAACATTTACAA
CAAAATAAGATCAATTGTTTATAATGATGATCTAAGCGAATTTAGATTTGTTTGTTATTATAGAACTCAT
TACTAAACATTTAAGTTCCATTCTCGTTTAAAACATGAACGCTAGTTTATGAAACTCAGAACCAACCATG
TAAAACTCCACAAAATTTCTAGTAAAATGCTTTTGTTCAAAATAATGAAAATCATAAAATTTTTTGATGA
ATTATGAATCCTAAAATCTATCTGAATTAAATATAGTTAACTACAAAAGAAATTGCCAAACATATATGTA
CGCACTTTGATCAAATAACTAGCTAGTCAGCTTAGTTTGTTTTTTTCAATACATCCCCTATAAATCTATG
TTATCCCTAATCAAGTATTACAATAAATGATACAGTAATAATAACCTTAATGAAAAAAACTTATCAAATT
ATCAGAGATAAGGAAAAAGAAAACACTAATAAAGTTGTTTTTTTGTGTGTCAAAGTTAAAATTTTAGAGG
ACAATAATAACATTAAGAAATTAAATCGTGGCCAGTTTGCTAGTGAATATGTCGGCTTCATGAGCATAAC
TAAATAGGTATAAAAAAATAAAAATATCGGAAAAAGAAAAGAGAAGGAAAAAAAAAGGAGAGGAAGAAGA
AAAAGCTGTTCCTGTGCTTTAGCAGACCTTTTGGTAGTTGTCCTGGTCGCTGATCATCCCTTTCCGACAA
CTCTGTTGCTCTTTCTCTCACGTTTGAGTCTTAATCTTCGATTGTCCTTGGTCATCCTTAAGTTTTGTTT
TTCTCTTTCGATTCATTTTCCAGATTTCTTTTTATAGAAACCCGTCTCTTTGATTTGATTCCCCCCAAGA
AAGGAAAGCAAAACAAAGAAGAGCAGCTGAATCAAGTAACTTTGTGGGTGTTTTTGAATTATCTGACTCG
AGATAAAGAGCTTCGTTAAAAACGGAATCTTTTTTAAGGTCGTATGCTTTGTTTGTCTCTCCGGAGATTC
CGCGTGTGAAAAGTCGTGGTTTTTGATCTCTTTGAGATACTTAAAATTTCCGAGAAATTGGCGGCTCTGT
CGGAGATAAAAAGCTGAGATCTTGGAGTTCCCCATTTCTGATTAACGATTCTCTCTGCTGTTACTTGAGC
TAGGAAGCTATTAACAACTTGAGTGAAAGTTTAGGGCTTTTGATGAAGCTCTCACGCAAAGAGCTTAGCT
TTGTATAAGCTCAGATTCAGATTATTTATTGGGTTTATTCTTCAGAGAAAGTAAAGTTGAGTGATCAACA
GTATTCAGTCGACTGGTACCAACAGGCTCCATGGTGAGCAAGGGCGAGGAGCTGTTCACCGGGGTGGTGC
CCATCCTGGTCGAGCTGGACGGCGACGTAAACGGCCACAAGTTCAGCGTGTCCGGCGAGGGCGAGGGCGA
TGCCACCTACGGCAAGCTGACCCTGAAGTTCATCTGCACCACCGGCAAGCTGCCCGTGCCCTGGCCCACC
CTCGTGACCACCTTCACCTACGGCGTGCAGTGCTTCAGCCGCTACCCCGACCACATGAAGCAGCACGACT
TCTTCAAGTCCGCCATGCCCGAAGGCTACGTCCAGGAGCGCACCATCTTCTTCAAGGACGACGGCAACTA
CAAGACCCGCGCCGAGGTGAAGTTCGAGGGCGACACCCTGGTGAACCGCATCGAGCTGAAGGGCATCGAC
TTCAAGGAGGACGGCAACATCCTGGGGCACAAGCTGGAGTACAACTACAACAGCCACAACGTCTATATCA
TGGCCGACAAGCAGAAGAACGGCATCAAGGTGAACTTCAAGATCCGCCACAACATCGAGGACGGCAGCGT
GCAGCTCGCCGACCACTACCAGCAGAACACCCCCATCGGCGACGGCCCCGTGCTGCTGCCCGACAACCAC
TACCTGAGCACCCAGTCCGCCCTGAGCAAAGACCCCAACGAGAAGCGCGATCACATGGTCCTGCTGGAGT
TCGTGACCGCCGCCGGGATCACTCACGGCATGGACGAGCTGTACAAGATTGCTGCAGCGGCCGAATTCAA
GCGTGAAGAGCAAGCAAGGAAAGCTAAGGTGAACAATGAGAAAAAGACGGAAATAGTGAAACCAGAGAGT
TGTAGCAATGAAGGAGATGTCAAGGATCTGAAAAGAAAGGACTCTGAGGATGGAAACGAGGGTGAGGAAG
AAGAAGCTTCTTCGAAACCGAAAAAGCCAAAAGTTGCTCTTTCTCATCTTCAGGACATTGACGACACAGA
AGCTGATCAAGAAGAAGAGTCAGGTGGATCCTAGATAACCTTTACCTTCATTCCCTGTAAATTGGTACCC
TGCAAAGCTTTCGTTCGTATCATCGGTTTCGACAACGTTCGTCAAGTTCAATGCATCAGTTTCATTGCGC
ACACACCAGAATCCTACTGAGTTTGAGTATTATGGCATTGGGAAAACTGTTTTTCTTGTACCATTTGTTG
TGCTTGTAATTTACTGTGTTTTTTATTCGGTTTTCGCTATCGAACTGTGAAATGGAAATGGATGGAGAAG
AGTTAATGAATGATATGGTCCTTTTGTTCATTCTCAAATTAATATTATTTGTTTTTTCTCTTATTTGTTG
TGTGTTGAATTTGAAATTATAAGAGATATGCAAACATTTTGTTTTGAGTAAAAATGTGTCAAATCGTGGC
CTCTAATGACCGAAGTTAATATGAGGAGTAAAACACTTGTAGTTGTACCATTATGCTTATTCACTAGGCA
ACAAATATATTTTCAGACCTAGAAAAGCTGCAAATGTTACTGAATACAAGTATGTCCTCTTGTGTTTTAG
ACATTTATGAACTTTCCTTTATGTAATTTTCCAGAATCCTTGTCAGATTCTAATCATTGCTTTATAATTA
TAGTTATACTCATGGATTTGTAGTTGAGTATGAAAATATTTTTTAATGCATTTTATGACTTGCCAATTGA
TTGACAACATGCATCAATCGACTAGTCGACGAGTCAGTAATAAACGGCGTCAAAGTGGTTGCAGCCGGCA
CACACGAGTCGTGTTTATCAACTCAAAGCACAAATACTTTTCCTCAACCTAAAAATAAGGCAATTAGCCA
AAAACAACTTTGCGTGTAAACAACGCTCAATACACGTGTCATTTTATTATTAGCTATTGCTTCACCGCCT
TAGCTTTCTCGTGACCTAGTCGTCCTCGTCTTTTCTTCTTCTTCTTCTATAAAACAATACCCAAAGAGCT
CTTCTTCTTCACAATTCAGATTTCAATTTCTCAAAATCTTAAAAACTTTCTCTCAATTCTCTCTACCGTG
ATCAAGGTAAATTTCTGTGTTCCTTATTCTCTCAAAATCTTCGATTTTGTTTTCGTTCGATCCCAATTTC
GTATATGTTCTTTGGTTTAGATTCTGTTAATCTTAGATCGAAGACGATTTTCTGGGTTTGATCGTTAGAT
ATCATCTTAATTCTCGATTAGGGTTTCATAGATATCATCCGATTTGTTCAAATAATTTGAGTTTTGTCGA
ATAATTACTCTTCGATTTGTGATTTCTATCTAGATCTGGTGTTAGTTTCTAGTTTGTGCGATCGAATTTG
TAGATTAATCTGAGTTTTTCTGATTAACACCACACCAATCTGGTACCAGAAAAGGGGAGAAGCAAAACCA
TGGGTAAAAAGCCTGAACTCACCGCGACGTCTGTCGAGAAGTTTCTGATCGAAAAGTTCGACAGCGTCTC
CGACCTGATGCAGCTCTCGGAGGGCGAAGAATCTCGTGCTTTCAGCTTCGATGTAGGAGGGCGTGGATAT
GTCCTGCGGGTAAATAGCTGCGCCGATGGTTTCTACAAAGATCGTTATGTTTATCGGCACTTTGCATCGG
CCGCGCTCCCGATTCCGGAAGTGCTTGACATTGGGGCATTCAGCGAGAGCCTGACCTATTGCATCTCCCG
CCGTGCACAGGGTGTCACGTTGCAAGACCTGCCTGAAACCGAACTGCCCGCTGTTCTGCAACCGGTCGCG
GAGGCGATGGATGCCATCGCTGCGGCCGATCTTAGCCAGACGAGCGGGTTCGGCCCATTCGGACCGCAAG
GAATCGGTCAATACACTACATGGCGTGATTTCATATGCGCGATTGCTGATCCCCATGTGTATCACTGGCA
AACTGTGATGGACGACACCGTCAGTGCGTCCGTCGCGCAGGCTCTCGATGAGCTGATGCTTTGGGCCGAG
GACTGCCCCGAAGTCCGGCACCTCGTGCACGCGGATTTCGGCTCCAACAATGTCCTGACGGACAATGGCC
GCATAACAGCGGTCATTGACTGGAGCGAGGCGATGTTCGGGGATTCCCAATACGAGGTCGCCAACATCTT
CTTCTGGAGGCCGTGGTTGGCTTGTATGGAGCAGCAGACGCGCTACTTCGAGCGGAGGCATCCGGAGCTT
GCAGGATCGCCGCGGCTCCGGGCGTATATGCTCCGCATTGGTCTTGACCAACTCTATCAGAGCTTGGTTG
ACGGCAATTTCGATGATGCAGCTTGGGCGCAGGGTCGATGCGACGCAATCGTCCGATCCGGAGCCGGGAC
TGTCGGGCGTACACAAATCGCCCGCAGAAGCGCGGCCGTCTGGACCGATGGCTGTGTAGAAGTACTCGCC
GATAGTGGAAACCGACGCCCCAGCACTCGTCCGAGGGCAAAGGAATAGATGCATCCTGCTTTAATGAGAT
ATGCGAGACGCCTATGATCGCATGATATTTGCTTTCAATTCTGTTGTGCACGTTGTAAAAAACCTGAGCA
TGTGTAGCTCAGATCCTTACCGCCGGTTTCGGTTCATTCTAATGAATATATCACCCGTTACTATCGTATT
TTTATGAATAATATTCTCCGTTCAATTTACTGATTGTACCCTACTACTTATATGTACAATATTAAAATGA
AAACAATATATTGTGCTGAATAGGTTTATAGCGACATCTATGATAGAGCGCCACAATAACAAACAATTGC
GTTTTATTATTACAAATCCAATTTTAAAAAAAGCGGCAGAACCGGTCAAACCTAAAAGACTGATTACATA
AATCTTATTCAAATTTCAAAAGTGCCCCAGGGGCTAGTATCTACGACACACCGAGCGGCGAACTAATAAC
GCTCACTGAAGGGAACTCCGGTTCCCCGCCGGCGCGCATGGGTGAGATTCCTTGAAGTTGAGTATTGGCC
GTCCGCTCTACCGAAAGTTACGGGCACCATTCAACCCGGTCCAGCACGGCGGCCGGGTAACCGACTTGCT
GCCCCGAGAATTATGCAGCATTTTTTTGGTGTATGTGGGCCCCAAATGAAGTGCAGGTCAAACCTTGACA
GTGACGACAAATCGTTGGGCGGGTCCAGGGCGAATTTTGCGACAACATGTCGAGGCTCAGCAGGACCGGC
ATGCAA
Features (pLannotate 1.2.2; 17 found; start..end, strand, type, name):
     83..107     +  misc_feature   RB T-DNA repeat: right border repeat from nopaline C58 T-DNA
    198..786     -  rep_origin     ori: high-copy-number ColE1/pMB1/pBR322/pUC origin of replication
    960..1745    -  CDS            aadA: S3AD_SHIFL - Experimental evidence at protein level: Swiss-Prot protein existence level 1. Mediates bacterial resistance to the antibiotics streptomycin and spectinomycin. From Shigella flexneri.
   1930..2031    +  CDS            TRA2_ECOLX (fragment): Protein predicted: Swiss-Prot protein existence level 4. Required for transposition of transposon Tn903. From Escherichia coli.
   2036..2471    +  rep_origin     pSa ori: origin of replication from bacterial plasmid pSa
   2598..2620    +  misc_feature   LB T-DNA repeat: left border repeat from nopaline C58 T-DNA (truncated)
   2670..2688    +  promoter       SP6 promoter: promoter for bacteriophage SP6 RNA polymerase
   2721..3428    -  terminator     OCS terminator: octopine synthase terminator
   3447..3471    +  protein_bind   attB2: mutant version of attB; recombination site for the Gateway® BP reaction BP Clonase™
   3491..4918    -  CDS            tdTomato: tdTomato is a basic (constitutively fluorescent) orange fluorescent protein published in 2004, derived from Discosoma sp.. It is reported to be a somewhat slowly-maturing tandem dimer with low acid sensitivity.
   4955..5251    -  CDS            RCI2A: RCI2A_ARATH - Also known as LTI6A. Experimental evidence at transcript level: Swiss-Prot protein existence level 2. From Arabidopsis thaliana (Mouse-ear cress).
   5274..5329    -  misc_feature   TMV Ω: translational enhancer from the tobacco mosaic virus 5'-leader sequence (Gallie et al., 1988)
   5351..5375    -  protein_bind   attB1: mutant version of attB; recombination site for the Gateway® BP reaction BP Clonase™
  10391..11107   +  CDS            yEGFP: yEGFP is a fluorescent protein published in 1997.
  11416..12057   +  terminator     E9 terminator: terminator and polyadenylation signal from the pea rbcS-E9 gene
  12746..13768   +  CDS            HygR: aminoglycoside phosphotransferase from E. coli; aph(4)-Ia; confers resistance to hygromycin
  13776..14483   +  terminator     OCS terminator: octopine synthase terminator
