[The description below was written by a language model from this plasmid's Addgene catalogue record and pLannotate feature annotations shown in this document.]
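Description:
pro::GFP is a plant expression binary vector assembled by Golden Gate cloning in the GreenGate destination backbone pGGZ003, intended as a transcriptional reporter for the promoter of Arabidopsis thaliana AUXIN RESPONSE FACTOR 7 (ARF7, AT5G20730). The sequenced plasmid is about 14.5 kb. It is maintained at high copy in E. coli through a ColE1/pUC-type origin and selected with spectinomycin via the aadA gene. A pSa origin is also present, which supports replication in Agrobacterium (generally with a helper replicase supplied in trans). Nopaline-type right and left T-DNA border repeats flank the region destined for transfer into the plant genome.

Within the T-DNA, the annotation shows a GFP coding sequence (called as yEGFP by the annotation software) followed by the pea rbcS-E9 terminator. A roughly 5 kb unannotated stretch lies upstream of it, between attB1 and GFP, which plausibly contains the ARF7 promoter fragment, although the feature table does not label it. Downstream sits a hygromycin phosphotransferase gene with an OCS terminator for selecting transformed plants; its promoter is not annotated.

The table also reveals a second, oppositely oriented cassette not mentioned in the catalogue entry. It consists of a TMV Ω translational enhancer, the small membrane protein RCI2A (LTI6A) followed by tdTomato, and an OCS terminator, with the coding region bracketed by attB1 and attB2 Gateway sites. Such an arrangement would be expected to give a red plasma-membrane marker outlining cells, but neither its promoter nor its purpose is recorded. The construct is suited to stable plant transformation for visualising where the ARF7 promoter is active.
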