Addgene plasmid #218563: pro::GFP
Purpose: Transcriptional reporter for ARF7 promoter
Depositing lab: Anthony Bishopp. Depositing organization: University of Nottingham.
Backbone
  Vector backbone: pGGZ003
  Vector type: Plant Expression
Growth in bacteria
  Bacterial resistance: Spectinomycin, 50 μg/mL
  Growth temperature: 37°C
  Growth strain: DH5alpha
  Copy number: High Copy
Gene/Insert
  Gene/Insert name: AT5G20730 (alt name: ARF7)
  Species: A. thaliana (mustard weed)
  Entrez Gene: NPH4 (a.k.a. AT5G20730, ARF7, AUXIN RESPONSE FACTOR 7, AUXIN-REGULATED TRANSCRIPTIONAL ACTIVATOR 7, AUXIN-RESPONSIVE TRANSCRIPTIONAL ACTIVATOR 7, BIP, BIPOSTO, IAA21, IAA23, IAA25, MASSUGU 1, MSG1, NON-PHOTOTROPHIC HYPOCOTYL, T1M15.130, T1M15_130, TIR5, TRANSPORT INHIBITOR RESPONSE 5, indole-3-acetic acid inducible 21, indole-3-acetic acid inducible 23, indole-3-acetic acid inducible 25)
  Cloning method: Golden Gate
Terms and licenses: Academic/Nonprofit Terms; Industry Terms: Not Available to Industry
How to cite: pro::GFP was a gift from Anthony Bishopp (Addgene plasmid # 218563 ; http://n2t.net/addgene:218563 ; RRID:Addgene_218563)
